Addgene plasmid #219363: SFFV-MBNL3-Brd 457
Purpose: Transcription factor MBNL3 with a specific barcode assigned.
Depositing lab: Filipe Pereira. Depositing organization: Center for Neuroscience and Cell Biology, University of Coimbra. Publication: A combinatorial transcription factor screening platform for immune cell reprogramming. Kurochkin I, Altman AR, Caiado I, Pertiga-Cabral D, Halitzki E, Minaeva M, Zimmermannova O, Henriques-Oliveira L, Klein D, Nair M, Oliveira D, Cajal LR, Knittel R, Feick C, Ringner M, Martin M, Cirovic B, Pires CF, Rosa FF, Sitnicka E, Theis FJ, Pereira CF. Cell Syst. 2026 Jan 21;17(1):101457. doi: 10.1016/j.cels.2025.101457. Epub 2026 Jan 14. PubMed 41539305.
Backbone
  Vector backbone: SFFV-MCS
  Backbone size w/o insert (bp): 6638
  Vector type: Lentiviral
Growth in bacteria
  Bacterial resistance: Ampicillin, 100 μg/mL
  Growth temperature: 37°C
  Growth strain: NEB Stable
  Copy number: High Copy
Gene/Insert
  Gene/Insert name: MBNL3
  Species: H. sapiens (human)
  Insert size (bp): 777
  Entrez Gene: MBNL3 (a.k.a. CHCR, MBLX, MBLX39, MBXL)
  Promoter: The spleen focus-forming virus (SFFV) promoter
  Cloning method: Restriction Enzyme; 5′ cloning site Bsp119I (not destroyed); 3′ cloning site BstHI (not destroyed)
Terms and licenses: Academic/Nonprofit Terms; Industry Terms: Not Available to Industry
Depositor comments: Barcode sequence cloned into XbaI restriction site. Design of plasmid is as follows: SFFV-[TF sequence]-WPRE-[Barcode sequence].
How to cite: SFFV-MBNL3-Brd 457 was a gift from Filipe Pereira (Addgene plasmid # 219363 ; http://n2t.net/addgene:219363 ; RRID:Addgene_219363)
