[The description below was written by a language model from this plasmid's Addgene catalogue record and pLannotate feature annotations shown in this document.]
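Description:
SFFV-MBNL3-Brd 457 is a third-generation-style, self-inactivating HIV-1 lentiviral transfer plasmid built on the SFFV-MCS backbone, carrying human MBNL3 together with a construct-specific DNA barcode. In bacteria it is maintained through a high-copy ColE1/pUC-type origin and selected with ampicillin via the β-lactamase gene. The backbone also retains an f1 origin and pBluescript-derived remnants (lac promoter/operator, lacZα fragment, T3 and T7 promoters). An SV40 polyadenylation signal and SV40 origin lie downstream of the viral cassette.

The viral genome is transcribed from an RSV promoter fused to a truncated 5' LTR, which makes production of genomic RNA Tat-independent. It is followed by the Ψ packaging signal with a gag fragment, the Rev response element for nuclear export of the unspliced RNA, and the cPPT/CTS, which aids nuclear import in target cells. Within this frame, the spleen focus-forming virus LTR promoter drives the MBNL3 coding sequence. The catalogue lists the insert as 777 bp, whereas the annotation tool marks a slightly longer MBNL3 match that overlaps the end of the promoter annotation. A WPRE downstream of the insert enhances transcript stability and expression. The depositor states that the barcode was cloned into an XbaI site after the WPRE (layout SFFV–TF–WPRE–barcode), but it is not annotated as a separate feature. The ΔU3 3' LTR renders the integrated provirus self-inactivating.

The plasmid belongs to a barcoded transcription factor library made for combinatorial screening of factors in immune cell reprogramming. Because the barcode sits within the transcribed region, it can presumably be used to identify which factors were delivered to transduced cells.
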