Features (pLannotate 1.2.2; 28 found; start..end, strand, type, name):
     94..112     -  promoter       T7 promoter: promoter for bacteriophage T7 RNA polymerase
    120..275     +  CDS            lacZα (fragment): LacZα fragment of β-galactosidase; lacZ fragment
    280..708     +  rep_origin     f1 ori (sequence partly withheld): f1 bacteriophage origin of replication; arrow indicates direction of (+) strand synthesis
    761..865     +  promoter       AmpR promoter: bla
    866..1726    +  CDS            AmpR: β-lactamase; bla; confers resistance to ampicillin, carbenicillin, and related antibiotics
   1897..2485    +  rep_origin     ori: high-copy-number ColE1/pMB1/pBR322/pUC origin of replication
   2668..2760    +  CDS            lacI (fragment): lac repressor; lacI; The lac repressor binds to the lac operator to inhibit transcription in E. coli. This inhibition can be relieved by adding lactose or isopropyl-β-D-thiogalactopyranoside (IPTG).
   2773..2794    +  protein_bind   CAP binding site: CAP binding activates transcription in the presence of cAMP. E. coli catabolite activator protein
   2809..2839    +  promoter       lac promoter: promoter for the E. coli lac operon
   2847..2863    +  protein_bind   lac operator: The lac repressor binds to the lac operator to inhibit transcription in E. coli. This inhibition can be relieved by adding lactose or isopropyl-β-D-thiogalactopyranoside (IPTG). lac repressor encoded by lacI
   2908..2926    +  promoter       T3 promoter: promoter for bacteriophage T3 RNA polymerase
   2954..3180    +  promoter       RSV promoter: Rous sarcoma virus enhancer/promoter
   3181..3361    +  LTR            5' LTR (truncated): truncated 5' long terminal repeat (LTR) from HIV-1
   3408..3533    +  misc_feature   HIV-1 Ψ: packaging signal of human immunodeficiency virus type 1
   3517..3880    +  CDS            HIV-1 gag (fragment): gag protein from human immunodeficiency virus 1; gag
   4026..4259    +  misc_feature   RRE: The Rev response element (RRE) of HIV-1 allows for Rev-dependent mRNA export from the nucleus to the cytoplasm.
   4636..4736    +  CDS            Rev (fragment): human immunodeficiency virus 1 (HIV-1) Rev protein; rev; enhances nuclear export of unspliced and incompletely spliced viral mRNAs
   4755..4872    +  misc_feature   cPPT/CTS: central polypurine tract and central termination sequence of HIV-1
   4906..5307    +  promoter       SFFV promoter: spleen focus-forming virus long terminal repeat (LTR) promoter
   5296..6138    +  CDS            MBNL3 (fragment): MBNL3_HUMAN - Also known as CHCR, MBLX39, MBXL. Experimental evidence at protein level: Swiss-Prot protein existence level 1. Mediates pre-mRNA alternative splicing regulation. Acts either as activator or repressor of splicing on specific pre-mRNA targets. Inhibits cardiac troponin-T (TNNT2) pre-mRNA exon inclusion but induces insulin receptor (IR) pre-mRNA exon inclusion in muscle. Antagonizes the alternative splicing activity pattern of CELF proteins. May play a role in myotonic dystrophy pathophysiology (DM). Could inhibit terminal muscle differentiation, acting at approximately the time of
   6149..6174    +  misc_feature   MCS (fragment): pBluescript multiple cloning site
   6174..6233    +  CDS            S (fragment): HBSAG_WHV6 - Experimental evidence at transcript level: Swiss-Prot protein existence level 2. The middle envelope protein plays an important role in the budding of the virion. It is involved in the induction of budding in a nucleocapsid independent way. In this process the majority of envelope proteins bud to form subviral lipoprotein particles of 22 nm of diameter that do not contain a nucleocapsid (By similarity). From Woodchuck hepatitis B virus (isolate w64/pWS23) (WHV).
   6365..6768    +  misc_feature   WPRE: woodchuck hepatitis virus posttranscriptional regulatory element
   6826..6885    +  CDS            nef (fragment): NEF_HV1Z2 - Experimental evidence at protein level: Swiss-Prot protein existence level 1. Extracellular Nef protein targets CD4(+) T-lymphocytes for apoptosis by interacting with CXCR4 surface receptors. From Human immunodeficiency virus type 1 group M subtype D (isolate Z2/CDC-Z34) (HIV-1).
   6887..7120    +  LTR            3' LTR (ΔU3): self-inactivating 3' long terminal repeat (LTR) from HIV-1
   7192..7313    +  polyA_signal   SV40 poly(A) signal: SV40 polyadenylation signal
   7332..7353    +  rep_origin     SV40 ori (fragment): SV40 origin of replication
   7353..73      +  rep_origin     SV40 ori (across the origin): SV40 origin of replication
>Addgene plasmid #219363 | SFFV-MBNL3-Brd 457 | addgene full sequence | sequence record 449566 | Addgene NGS Result
ATTTATGCAGAGGCCGAGGCCGCCTCGGCCTCTGAGCTATTCCAGAAGTAGTGAGGAGGCTTTTTTGGAG
GCCTAGGGACGTACCCAATTCGCCCTATAGTGAGTCGTATTACGCGCGCTCACTGGCCGTCGTTTTACAA
CGTCGTGACTGGGAAAACCCTGGCGTTACCCAACTTAATCGCCTTGCAGCACATCCCCCTTTCGCCAGCT
GGCGTAATAGCGAAGAGGCCCGCACCGATCGCCCTTCCCAACAGTTGCGCAGCCTGAATGGCGAATGGG
[124 nt withheld, positions 280-403]
C
[91 nt withheld, positions 405-495]
A
[49 nt withheld, positions 497-545]
CCTTTGACGTTGGAGTCCACGTTCTTT
[37 nt withheld, positions 573-609]
ACCCTATCTCGGTCTATTCTTTTGATTTATAAGGGATTTTGCCGATTTCGGCCTATTGGTTAAAAAATGA
GCTGATTTAACAAAAATTTAACGCGAATTTTAACAAAATATTAACGCTTACAATTTAGGTGGCACTTTTC
GGGGAAATGTGCGCGGAACCCCTATTTGTTTATTTTTCTAAATACATTCAAATATGTATCCGCTCATGAG
ACAATAACCCTGATAAATGCTTCAATAATATTGAAAAAGGAAGAGTATGAGTATTCAACATTTCCGTGTC
GCCCTTATTCCCTTTTTTGCGGCATTTTGCCTTCCTGTTTTTGCTCACCCAGAAACGCTGGTGAAAGTAA
AAGATGCTGAAGATCAGTTGGGTGCACGAGTGGGTTACATCGAACTGGATCTCAACAGCGGTAAGATCCT
TGAGAGTTTTCGCCCCGAAGAACGTTTTCCAATGATGAGCACTTTTAAAGTTCTGCTATGTGGCGCGGTA
TTATCCCGTATTGACGCCGGGCAAGAGCAACTCGGTCGCCGCATACACTATTCTCAGAATGACTTGGTTG
AGTACTCACCAGTCACAGAAAAGCATCTTACGGATGGCATGACAGTAAGAGAATTATGCAGTGCTGCCAT
AACCATGAGTGATAACACTGCGGCCAACTTACTTCTGACAACGATCGGAGGACCGAAGGAGCTAACCGCT
TTTTTGCACAACATGGGGGATCATGTAACTCGCCTTGATCGTTGGGAACCGGAGCTGAATGAAGCCATAC
CAAACGACGAGCGTGACACCACGATGCCTGTAGCAATGGCAACAACGTTGCGCAAACTATTAACTGGCGA
ACTACTTACTCTAGCTTCCCGGCAACAATTAATAGACTGGATGGAGGCGGATAAAGTTGCAGGACCACTT
CTGCGCTCGGCCCTTCCGGCTGGCTGGTTTATTGCTGATAAATCTGGAGCCGGTGAGCGTGGGTCTCGCG
GTATCATTGCAGCACTGGGGCCAGATGGTAAGCCCTCCCGTATCGTAGTTATCTACACGACGGGGAGTCA
GGCAACTATGGATGAACGAAATAGACAGATCGCTGAGATAGGTGCCTCACTGATTAAGCATTGGTAACTG
TCAGACCAAGTTTACTCATATATACTTTAGATTGATTTAAAACTTCATTTTTAATTTAAAAGGATCTAGG
TGAAGATCCTTTTTGATAATCTCATGACCAAAATCCCTTAACGTGAGTTTTCGTTCCACTGAGCGTCAGA
CCCCGTAGAAAAGATCAAAGGATCTTCTTGAGATCCTTTTTTTCTGCGCGTAATCTGCTGCTTGCAAACA
AAAAAACCACCGCTACCAGCGGTGGTTTGTTTGCCGGATCAAGAGCTACCAACTCTTTTTCCGAAGGTAA
CTGGCTTCAGCAGAGCGCAGATACCAAATACTGTTCTTCTAGTGTAGCCGTAGTTAGGCCACCACTTCAA
GAACTCTGTAGCACCGCCTACATACCTCGCTCTGCTAATCCTGTTACCAGTGGCTGCTGCCAGTGGCGAT
AAGTCGTGTCTTACCGGGTTGGACTCAAGACGATAGTTACCGGATAAGGCGCAGCGGTCGGGCTGAACGG
GGGGTTCGTGCACACAGCCCAGCTTGGAGCGAACGACCTACACCGAACTGAGATACCTACAGCGTGAGCT
ATGAGAAAGCGCCACGCTTCCCGAAGGGAGAAAGGCGGACAGGTATCCGGTAAGCGGCAGGGTCGGAACA
GGAGAGCGCACGAGGGAGCTTCCAGGGGGAAACGCCTGGTATCTTTATAGTCCTGTCGGGTTTCGCCACC
TCTGACTTGAGCGTCGATTTTTGTGATGCTCGTCAGGGGGGCGGAGCCTATGGAAAAACGCCAGCAACGC
GGCCTTTTTACGGTTCCTGGCCTTTTGCTGGCCTTTTGCTCACATGTTCTTTCCTGCGTTATCCCCTGAT
TCTGTGGATAACCGTATTACCGCCTTTGAGTGAGCTGATACCGCTCGCCGCAGCCGAACGACCGAGCGCA
GCGAGTCAGTGAGCGAGGAAGCGGAAGAGCGCCCAATACGCAAACCGCCTCTCCCCGCGCGTTGGCCGAT
TCATTAATGCAGCTGGCACGACAGGTTTCCCGACTGGAAAGCGGGCAGTGAGCGCAACGCAATTAATGTG
AGTTAGCTCACTCATTAGGCACCCCAGGCTTTACACTTTATGCTTCCGGCTCGTATGTTGTGTGGAATTG
TGAGCGGATAACAATTTCACACAGGAAACAGCTATGACCATGATTACGCCAAGCGCGCAATTAACCCTCA
CTAAAGGGAACAAAAGCTGGAGCTGCAAGCTTAATGTAGTCTTATGCAATACTCTTGTAGTCTTGCAACA
TGGTAACGATGAGTTAGCAACATGCCTTACAAGGAGAGAAAAAGCACCGTGCATGCCGATTGGTGGAAGT
AAGGTGGTACGATCGTGCCTTATTAGGAAGGCAACAGACGGGTCTGACATGGATTGGACGAACCACTGAA
TTGCCGCATTGCAGAGATATTGTATTTAAGTGCCTAGCTCGATACATAAACGGGTCTCTCTGGTTAGACC
AGATCTGAGCCTGGGAGCTCTCTGGCTAACTAGGGAACCCACTGCTTAAGCCTCAATAAAGCTTGCCTTG
AGTGCTTCAAGTAGTGTGTGCCCGTCTGTTGTGTGACTCTGGTAACTAGAGATCCCTCAGACCCTTTTAG
TCAGTGTGGAAAATCTCTAGCAGTGGCGCCCGAACAGGGACTTGAAAGCGAAAGGGAAACCAGAGGAGCT
CTCTCGACGCAGGACTCGGCTTGCTGAAGCGCGCACGGCAAGAGGCGAGGGGCGGCGACTGGTGAGTACG
CCAAAAATTTTGACTAGCGGAGGCTAGAAGGAGAGAGATGGGTGCGAGAGCGTCAGTATTAAGCGGGGGA
GAATTAGATCGCGATGGGAAAAAATTCGGTTAAGGCCAGGGGGAAAGAAAAAATATAAATTAAAACATAT
AGTATGGGCAAGCAGGGAGCTAGAACGATTCGCAGTTAATCCTGGCCTGTTAGAAACATCAGAAGGCTGT
AGACAAATACTGGGACAGCTACAACCATCCCTTCAGACAGGATCAGAAGAACTTAGATCATTATATAATA
CAGTAGCAACCCTCTATTGTGTGCATCAAAGGATAGAGATAAAAGACACCAAGGAAGCTTTAGACAAGAT
AGAGGAAGAGCAAAACAAAAGTAAGACCACCGCACAGCAAGCGGCCGCTGATCTTCAGACCTGGAGGAGG
AGATATGAGGGACAATTGGAGAAGTGAATTATATAAATATAAAGTAGTAAAAATTGAACCATTAGGAGTA
GCACCCACCAAGGCAAAGAGAAGAGTGGTGCAGAGAGAAAAAAGAGCAGTGGGAATAGGAGCTTTGTTCC
TTGGGTTCTTGGGAGCAGCAGGAAGCACTATGGGCGCAGCGTCAATGACGCTGACGGTACAGGCCAGACA
ATTATTGTCTGGTATAGTGCAGCAGCAGAACAATTTGCTGAGGGCTATTGAGGCGCAACAGCATCTGTTG
CAACTCACAGTCTGGGGCATCAAGCAGCTCCAGGCAAGAATCCTGGCTGTGGAAAGATACCTAAAGGATC
AACAGCTCCTGGGGATTTGGGGTTGCTCTGGAAAACTCATTTGCACCACTGCTGTGCCTTGGAATGCTAG
TTGGAGTAATAAATCTCTGGAACAGATTTGGAATCACACGACCTGGATGGAGTGGGACAGAGAAATTAAC
AATTACACAAGCTTAATACACTCCTTAATTGAAGAATCGCAAAACCAGCAAGAAAAGAATGAACAAGAAT
TATTGGAATTAGATAAATGGGCAAGTTTGTGGAATTGGTTTAACATAACAAATTGGCTGTGGTATATAAA
ATTATTCATAATGATAGTAGGAGGCTTGGTAGGTTTAAGAATAGTTTTTGCTGTACTTTCTATAGTGAAT
AGAGTTAGGCAGGGATATTCACCATTATCGTTTCAGACCCACCTCCCAACCCCGAGGGGACCCGACAGGC
CCGAAGGAATAGAAGAAGAAGGTGGAGAGAGAGACAGAGACAGATCCATTCGATTAGTGAACGGATCTCG
ACGGTATCGGTTAACTTTTAAAAGAAAAGGGGGGATTGGGGGGTACAGTGCAGGGGAAAGAATAGTAGAC
ATAATAGCAACAGACATACAAACTAAAGAATTACAAAAACAAATTACAAAAATTCAAAATTTTATCGATC
ACGAGACTAGCCTCGAGCTGGCTGCAGTAACGCCATTTTGCAAGGCATGGAAAAATACCAAACCAAGAAT
AGAGAAGTTCAGATCAAGGGCGGGTACATGAAAATAGCTAACGTTGGGCCAAACAGGATATCTGCGGTGA
GCAGTTTCGGCCCCGGCCCGGGGCCAAGAACAGATGGTCACCGCAGTTTCGGCCCCGGCCCGAGGCCAAG
AACAGATGGTCCCCAGATATGGCCCAACCCTCAGCAGTTTCTTAAGACCCATCAGATGTTTCCAGGCTCC
CCCAAGGACCTGAAATGACCCTGCGCCTTATTTGAATTAACCAATCAGCCTGCTTCTCGCTTCTGTTCGC
GCGCTTCTGCTTCCCGAGCTCTATAAAAGAGCTCACAACCCCTCACTCGGCGCGCCAGTCCTCCGACAGA
CTGAGTCGGCCGGTCGAATCAAGCTTATCGATACCGTCGACGGATCCGCTAGCCCGCGGTTCGAAATGTT
CGCCCAGCAGATGCAGCTTATGCTCCAAAACGCTCAAATGTCATCACTTGGTTCTTTTCCTATGACTCCA
TCAATTCCAGCTAATCCTCCCATGGCTTTCAATCCTTACATACCACATCCTGGGATGGGCCTCGTTCCTG
CAGAACTTGTACCAAATACACCTGTTCTGATTCCTGGAAACCCACCTCTTGCAATGCCAGGAGCTGTTGG
CCCAAAACTGATGCGTTCAGATAAACTGGAGGTTTGCCGAGAATTTCAGCGTGGAAATTGTACCCGTGGG
GAGAATGATTGCCGCTATGCTCACCCTACTGATGCTTCCATGATTGAAGCGAGTGATAATACTGTGACAA
TCTGCATGGATTACATCAAAGGTCGATGCTCGCGGGAGAAATGCAAGTACTTTCATCCTCCTGCACACTT
GCAAGCCAGACTCAAGGCAGCTCATCATCAGATGAACCATTCAGCTGCCTCTGCCATGGCCCTGCAGCCT
GGTACACTGCAACTGATACCAAAGAGATCAGCACTGGAAAAGCCCAATGGTGCCACCCCGGTCTTTAATC
CCACTGTTTTCCACTGCCAACAGGCTCTGACTAACCTGCAGCTCCCACAGCCGGCATTTATCCCTGCAGG
GCCAATACTGTGCATGGCACCCGCTTCAAATATTGTGCCCATGATGCACGGTGCTACACCTACCACTGTG
TCTGCAGCAACAACACCTGCCACCAGCGTTCCGTTCGCTGCACCAACTACAGGCAATCAGCTGAAATTCT
AGACCGGTCGGATCCCCCGGGCTGCAGGAATTCGAGCATCTTACCGCCATTTATTCCCATATTTGTTCTG
TTTTTCTTGATTTGGGTATACATTTAAATGTTAATAAAACAAAATGGTGGGGCAATCATTTACATTTTTA
GGGATATGTAATTACTAGTTCAGGTGTATTGCCACAAGACAAACATGTTAAGAAACTTTCCCGTTATTTA
CGCTCTGTTCCTGTTAATCAACCTCTGGATTACAAAATTTGTGAAAGATTGACTGATATTCTTAACTATG
TTGCTCCTTTTACGCTGTGTGGATATGCTGCTTTAATGCCTCTGTATCATGCTATTGCTTCCCGTACGGC
TTTCGTTTTCTCCTCCTTGTATAAATCCTGGTTGCTGTCTCTTTATGAGGAGTTGTGGCCCGTTGTCCGT
CAACGTGGCGTGGTGTGCTCTGTGTTTGCTGACGCAACCCCCACTGGCTGGGGCATTGCCACCACCTGTC
AACTCCTTTCTGGGACTTTCGCTTTCCCCCTCCCGATCGCCACGGCAGAACTCATCGCCGCCTGCCTTGC
CCGCTGCTGGACAGGGGCTAGGTTGCTGGGCACTGATAATTCCGTGGTGTTGTCGGGGAAGCTGACGTCC
TTTGCAATTCGATATCAAGCTGTACCTTCTAGATGTACATCGAGAAGAGCGCTTCTAGACCAATGACTTA
CAAGGCAGCTGTAGATCTTAGCCACTTTTTAAAAGAAAAGGGGGGACTGGAAGGGCTAATTCACTCCCAA
CGAAGACAAGATCTGCTTTTTGCTTGTACTGGGTCTCTCTGGTTAGACCAGATCTGAGCCTGGGAGCTCT
CTGGCTAACTAGGGAACCCACTGCTTAAGCCTCAATAAAGCTTGCCTTGAGTGCTTCAAGTAGTGTGTGC
CCGTCTGTTGTGTGACTCTGGTAACTAGAGATCCCTCAGACCCTTTTAGTCAGTGTGGAAAATCTCTAGC
AGTAGTAGTTCATGTCATCTTATTATTCAGTATTTATAACTTGCAAAGAAATGAATATCAGAGAGTGAGA
GGAACTTGTTTATTGCAGCTTATAATGGTTACAAATAAAGCAATAGCATCACAAATTTCACAAATAAAGC
ATTTTTTTCACTGCATTCTAGTTGTGGTTTGTCCAAACTCATCAATGTATCTTATCATGTCTGGCTCTAG
CTATCCCGCCCCTAACTCCGCCCATCCCGCCCCTAACTCCGCCCAGTTCCGCCCATTCTCCGCCCCATGG
CTGACTAATTTTTTTT
