>Addgene plasmid #219363 | SFFV-MBNL3-Brd 457 | depositor partial sequence | sequence record 428569 | TF ORF
ATGTTCGCCCAGCAGATGCAGCTTATGCTCCAAAACGCTCAAATGTCATCACTTGGTTCTTTTCCTATGA
CTCCATCAATTCCAGCTAATCCTCCCATGGCTTTCAATCCTTACATACCACATCCTGGGATGGGCCTCGT
TCCTGCAGAACTTGTACCAAATACACCTGTTCTGATTCCTGGAAACCCACCTCTTGCAATGCCAGGAGCT
GTTGGCCCAAAACTGATGCGTTCAGATAAACTGGAGGTTTGCCGAGAATTTCAGCGTGGAAATTGTACCC
GTGGGGAGAATGATTGCCGCTATGCTCACCCTACTGATGCTTCCATGATTGAAGCGAGTGATAATACTGT
GACAATCTGCATGGATTACATCAAAGGTCGATGCTCGCGGGAGAAATGCAAGTACTTTCATCCTCCTGCA
CACTTGCAAGCCAGACTCAAGGCAGCTCATCATCAGATGAACCATTCAGCTGCCTCTGCCATGGCCCTGC
AGCCTGGTACACTGCAACTGATACCAAAGAGATCAGCACTGGAAAAGCCCAATGGTGCCACCCCGGTCTT
TAATCCCACTGTTTTCCACTGCCAACAGGCTCTGACTAACCTGCAGCTCCCACAGCCGGCATTTATCCCT
GCAGGGCCAATACTGTGCATGGCACCCGCTTCAAATATTGTGCCCATGATGCACGGTGCTACACCTACCA
CTGTGTCTGCAGCAACAACACCTGCCACCAGCGTTCCGTTCGCTGCACCAACTACAGGCAATCAGCTGAA
ATTCTGA
