>Addgene plasmid #219363 | SFFV-MBNL3-Brd 457 | depositor partial sequence | sequence record 428570 | Barcode sequence
TGTACATCGAGAAGAGCGCT
